LOCUS       Exported 7896 bp ds-DNA circular SYN 15-SEP-2021
DEFINITION  Bacterial expression of PARP1 lacking BRCT domain.
ACCESSION   .
VERSION     .
KEYWORDS    pET28_6xHis-PARP1delBRCT
SOURCE      synthetic DNA construct
  ORGANISM  synthetic DNA construct
REFERENCE   1 (bases 1 to 7896)
  TITLE     HOLD-Conaway Lab Plasmids
REFERENCE   2 (bases 1 to 7896)
  AUTHORS   .
  TITLE     Direct Submission
  JOURNAL   Exported Sep 15, 2021 from SnapGene Server 1.1.58
            http://www.snapgene.com
FEATURES             Location/Qualifiers
     source          1..7896
                     /organism="synthetic DNA construct"
                     /mol_type="other DNA"
     primer_bind     970..989
                     /label=LacI-R
                     /note="LacI, reverse primer"
     promoter        complement(1009..1086)
                     /gene="lacI"
                     /label=lacI promoter
     primer_bind     1292..1311
                     /label=pBRrevBam
                     /note="pBR322 vectors, tet region, downstream of BamHI,
                     reverse primer"
     primer_bind     1395..1414
                     /label=T7
                     /note="T7 promoter, forward primer"
     promoter        1395..1413
                     /label=T7 promoter
                     /note="promoter for bacteriophage T7 RNA polymerase"
     protein_bind    1414..1438
                     /label=lac operator
                     /bound_moiety="lac repressor encoded by lacI"
                     /note="The lac repressor binds to the lac operator to
                     inhibit transcription in E. coli. This inhibition can be
                     relieved by adding lactose or
                     isopropyl-beta-D-thiogalactopyranoside (IPTG)."
     RBS             1453..1475
                     /note="efficient ribosome binding site from bacteriophage
                     T7 gene 10 (Olins and Rangwala, 1989)"
     CDS             1494..1511
                     /codon_start=1
                     /product="6xHis affinity tag"
                     /label=6xHis
                     /translation="HHHHHH"
     CDS             1521..1538
                     /codon_start=1
                     /product="thrombin recognition and cleavage site"
                     /label=thrombin site
                     /translation="LVPRGS"
     CDS             4155..4172
                     /codon_start=1
                     /product="6xHis affinity tag"
                     /label=6xHis
                     /translation="HHHHHH"
     primer_bind     complement(4225..4243)
                     /label=T7 Term
                     /note="T7 terminator, reverse primer"
     terminator      4239..4286
                     /label=T7 terminator
                     /note="transcription terminator for bacteriophage T7 RNA
                     polymerase"
     rep_origin      4323..4778
                     /direction=RIGHT
                     /label=f1 ori
                     /note="f1 bacteriophage origin of replication; arrow
                     indicates direction of (+) strand synthesis"
     primer_bind     complement(4410..4429)
                     /label=F1ori-R
                     /note="F1 origin, reverse primer"
     primer_bind     4620..4641
                     /label=F1ori-F
                     /note="F1 origin, forward primer"
     CDS             complement(4870..5685)
                     /codon_start=1
                     /gene="aph(3')-Ia"
                     /product="aminoglycoside phosphotransferase"
                     /label=KanR
                     /note="confers resistance to kanamycin in bacteria or G418
                     (Geneticin(R)) in eukaryotes"
                     /translation="MSHIQRETSCSRPRLNSNMDADLYGYKWARDNVGQSGATIYRLYG
                     KPDAPELFLKHGKGSVANDVTDEMVRLNWLTEFMPLPTIKHFIRTPDDAWLLTTAIPGK
                     TAFQVLEEYPDSGENIVDALAVFLRRLHSIPVCNCPFNSDRVFRLAQAQSRMNNGLVDA
                     SDFDDERNGWPVEQVWKEMHKLLPFSPDSVVTHGDFSLDNLIFDEGKLIGCIDVGRVGI
                     ADRYQDLAILWNCLGEFSPSLQKRLFQKYGIDNPDMNKLQFHLMLDEFF"
     primer_bind     5593..5612
                     /label=Kan-R
                     /note="Kanamycin resistance gene, reverse primer"
     primer_bind     5677..5696
                     /label=pENTR-R
                     /note="pENTR vectors, reverse primer"
     rep_origin      5807..6395
                     /direction=RIGHT
                     /label=ori
                     /note="high-copy-number ColE1/pMB1/pBR322/pUC origin of
                     replication"
     primer_bind     6296..6315
                     /label=pBR322ori-F
                     /note="pBR322 origin, forward primer"
     primer_bind     6549..6566
                     /label=L4440
                     /note="L4440 vector, forward primer"
     misc_feature    6581..6720
                     /label=bom
                     /note="basis of mobility region from pBR322"
     primer_bind     complement(6646..6665)
                     /label=pRS-marker
                     /note="pRS vectors, use to sequence yeast selectable
                     marker"
     primer_bind     6806..6828
                     /label=pGEX 3'
                     /note="pGEX vectors, reverse primer"
     CDS             complement(6822..7013)
                     /codon_start=1
                     /gene="rop"
                     /product="Rop protein, which maintains plasmids at low copy
                     number"
                     /label=rop
                     /translation="MTKQEKTALNMARFIRSQTLTLLEKLNELDADEQADICESLHDHA
                     DELYRSCLARFGDDGENL"
     CDS             complement(7822..1008)
                     /codon_start=1
                     /gene="lacI"
                     /product="lac repressor"
                     /label=lacI
                     /note="The lac repressor binds to the lac operator to
                     inhibit transcription in E. coli. This inhibition can be
                     relieved by adding lactose or
                     isopropyl-beta-D-thiogalactopyranoside (IPTG)."
                     /translation="MKPVTLYDVAEYAGVSYQTVSRVVNQASHVSAKTREKVEAAMAEL
                     NYIPNRVAQQLAGKQSLLIGVATSSLALHAPSQIVAAIKSRADQLGASVVVSMVERSGV
                     EACKAAVHNLLAQRVSGLIINYPLDDQDAIAVEAACTNVPALFLDVSDQTPINSIIFSH
                     EDGTRLGVEHLVALGHQQIALLAGPLSSVSARLRLAGWHKYLTRNQIQPIAEREGDWSA
                     MSGFQQTMQMLNEGIVPTAMLVANDQMALGAMRAITESGLRVGADISVVGYDDTEDSSC
                     YIPPLTTIKQDFRLLGQTSVDRLLQLSQGQAVKGNQLLPVSLVKRKTTLAPNTQTASPR
                     ALADSLMQLARQVSRLESGQ"
ORIGIN
        1 ggtttgcgta ttgggcgcca gggtggtttt tcttttcacc agtgagacgg gcaacagctg
       61 attgcccttc accgcctggc cctgagagag ttgcagcaag cggtccacgc tggtttgccc
      121 cagcaggcga aaatcctgtt tgatggtggt taacggcggg atataacatg agctgtcttc
      181 ggtatcgtcg tatcccacta ccgagatatc cgcaccaacg cgcagcccgg actcggtaat
      241 ggcgcgcatt gcgcccagcg ccatctgatc gttggcaacc agcatcgcag tgggaacgat
      301 gccctcattc agcatttgca tggtttgttg aaaaccggac atggcactcc agtcgccttc
      361 ccgttccgct atcggctgaa tttgattgcg agtgagatat ttatgccagc cagccagacg
      421 cagacgcgcc gagacagaac ttaatgggcc cgctaacagc gcgatttgct ggtgacccaa
      481 tgcgaccaga tgctccacgc ccagtcgcgt accgtcttca tgggagaaaa taatactgtt
      541 gatgggtgtc tggtcagaga catcaagaaa taacgccgga acattagtgc aggcagcttc
      601 cacagcaatg gcatcctggt catccagcgg atagttaatg atcagcccac tgacgcgttg
      661 cgcgagaaga ttgtgcaccg ccgctttaca ggcttcgacg ccgcttcgtt ctaccatcga
      721 caccaccacg ctggcaccca gttgatcggc gcgagattta atcgccgcga caatttgcga
      781 cggcgcgtgc agggccagac tggaggtggc aacgccaatc agcaacgact gtttgcccgc
      841 cagttgttgt gccacgcggt tgggaatgta attcagctcc gccatcgccg cttccacttt
      901 ttcccgcgtt ttcgcagaaa cgtggctggc ctggttcacc acgcgggaaa cggtctgata
      961 agagacaccg gcatactctg cgacatcgta taacgttact ggtttcacat tcaccaccct
     1021 gaattgactc tcttccgggc gctatcatgc cataccgcga aaggttttgc gccattcgat
     1081 ggtgtccggg atctcgacgc tctcccttat gcgactcctg cattaggaag cagcccagta
     1141 gtaggttgag gccgttgagc accgccgccg caaggaatgg tgcatgcaag gagatggcgc
     1201 ccaacagtcc cccggccacg gggcctgcca ccatacccac gccgaaacaa gcgctcatga
     1261 gcccgaagtg gcgagcccga tcttccccat cggtgatgtc ggcgatatag gcgccagcaa
     1321 ccgcacctgt ggcgccggtg atgccggcca cgatgcgtcc ggcgtagagg atcgagatct
     1381 cgatcccgcg aaattaatac gactcactat aggggaattg tgagcggata acaattcccc
     1441 tctagaaata attttgttta actttaagaa ggagatatac catgggcagc agccatcatc
     1501 atcatcatca cagcagcggc ctggtgccgc gcggcagcca tatgatggcg gagtcttctg
     1561 ataagctgta tcgagtcgag tacgccaaga gcgggcgcgc ctcttgcaag aaatgcagcg
     1621 agagcatccc caaggactcg ctccggatgg ccatcatggt gcagtcgccc atgtttgatg
     1681 gaaaagtccc acactggtac cacttctcct gcttctggaa ggtgggccac tccatccggc
     1741 accctgacgt tgaggtggat gggttctctg agcttcggtg ggatgaccag cagaaagtca
     1801 agaagacagc ggaagctgga ggagtgacag gcaaaggcca ggatggaatt ggtagcaagg
     1861 cagagaagac tctgggtgac tttgcagcag agtatgccaa gtccaacaga agtacgtgca
     1921 aggggtgtat ggagaagata gaaaagggcc aggtgcgcct gtccaagaag atggtggacc
     1981 cggagaagcc acagctaggc atgattgacc gctggtacca tccaggctgc tttgtcaaga
     2041 acagggagga gctgggtttc cggcccgagt acagtgcgag tcagctcaag ggcttcagcc
     2101 tccttgctac agaggataag gaagccctga agaagcagct cccaggagtc aagagtgaag
     2161 gaaagagaaa aggcgatgag gtggatggag tggatgaagt ggcgaagaag aaatctaaaa
     2221 aagaaaaaga caaggatagt aagcttgaaa aagccctaaa ggctcagaac gacctgatct
     2281 ggaacatcaa ggacgagcta aagaaagtgt gttcaactaa tgacctgaag gagctactca
     2341 tcttcaacaa gcagcaagtg ccttctgggg agtcggcgat cttggaccga gtagctgatg
     2401 gcatggtgtt cggtgccctc cttccctgcg aggaatgctc gggtcagctg gtcttcaaga
     2461 gcgatgccta ttactgcact ggggacgtca ctgcctggac caagtgtatg gtcaagacac
     2521 agacacccaa ccggaaggag tgggtaaccc caaaggaatt ccgagaaatc tcttacctca
     2581 agaaattgaa ggttaaaaag caggaccgta tattcccccc agaaaccagc gcctccgtgg
     2641 cggccacgcc tccgccctcc acaaagagaa tgaaattaac tcttaaagga ggagcagctg
     2701 tggatcctga ttctggactg gaacactctg cgcatgtcct ggagaaaggt gggaaggtct
     2761 tcagtgccac ccttggcctg gtggacatcg ttaaaggaac caactcctac tacaagctcc
     2821 agcttctgga ggacgacaag gaaaacaggt attggatatt caggtcctgg ggccgtgtgg
     2881 gtacggtgat cggtagcaac aaactggaac agatgccgtc caaggaggat gccattgagc
     2941 acttcatgaa attatatgaa gaaaaaaccg ggaacgcttg gcactccaaa aatttcacga
     3001 agtatcccaa aaagttctac cccctggaga ttgactatgg ccaggatgaa gaggcagtga
     3061 agaagctgac agtaaatcct ggcaccaagt ccaagctccc caagccagtt caggacctca
     3121 tcaagatgat ctttgatgtg gaaagtatga agaaagccat ggtggagtat gagatcgacc
     3181 ttcagaagat gcccttgggg aagctgagca aaaggcagat ccaggccgca tactccatcc
     3241 tcagtgaggt ccagcaggcg gtgtctcagg gcagcagcga ctctcagatc ctggatctct
     3301 caaatcgctt ttacaccctg atcccccacg actttgggat gaagaagcct ccgctcctga
     3361 acaatgcaga cagtgtgcag gccaaggcgg aaatgcttga caacctgctg gacatcgagg
     3421 tggcctacag tctgctcagg ggagggtctg atgatagcag caaggatccc atcgatgtca
     3481 actatgagaa gctcaaaact gacattaagg tggttgacag agattctgaa gaagccgaga
     3541 tcatcaggaa gtatgttaag aacactcatg caaccacaca caatgcgtat gacttggaag
     3601 tcatcgatat ctttaagata gagcgtgaag gcgaatgcca gcgttacaag ccctttaagc
     3661 agcttcataa ccgaagattg ctgtggcacg ggtccaggac caccaacttt gctgggatcc
     3721 tgtcccaggg tcttcggata gccccgcctg aagcgcccgt gacaggctac atgtttggta
     3781 aagggatcta tttcgctgac atggtctcca agagtgccaa ctactgccat acgtctcagg
     3841 gagacccaat aggcttaatc ctgttgggag aagttgccct tggaaacatg tatgaactga
     3901 agcacgcttc acatatcagc aagttaccca agggcaagca cagtgtcaaa ggtttgggca
     3961 aaactacccc tgatccttca gctaacatta gtctggatgg tgtagacgtt cctcttggga
     4021 ccgggatttc atctggtgtg aatgacacct ctctactata taacgagtac attgtctatg
     4081 atattgctca ggtaaatctg aagtatctgc tgaaactgaa attcaatttt aagacctccc
     4141 tgtggtaact cgagcaccac caccaccacc actgagatcc ggctgctaac aaagcccgaa
     4201 aggaagctga gttggctgct gccaccgctg agcaataact agcataaccc cttggggcct
     4261 ctaaacgggt cttgaggggt tttttgctga aaggaggaac tatatccgga ttggcgaatg
     4321 ggnnnnnnnn nnnnnnnnnn nnnnnnnnnn nnnnnnnnnn nnnnnnnnnn nnnnnnnnnn
     4381 nnnnnnnnnn nnnnnnnnnn nnnnnnnnnn nnnnnnnnnn nnnnnnnnnn nnnnnnnnnn
     4441 nnnnnncnnn nnnnnnnnnn nnnnnnnnnn nnnnnnnnnn nnnnnnnnnn nnnnnnnnnn
     4501 nnnnnnnnnn nnnnnnnnnn nnnnnnnnnn nnnnnnnnan nnnnnnnnnn nnnnnnnnnn
     4561 nnnnnnnnnn nnnnnnnnnn nnnnnnnncc tttgacgttg gagtccacgt tctttnnnnn
     4621 nnnnnnnnnn nnnnnnnnnn nnnnnnnnnn nnaccctatc tcggtctatt cttttgattt
     4681 ataagggatt ttgccgattt cggcctattg gttaaaaaat gagctgattt aacaaaaatt
     4741 taacgcgaat tttaacaaaa tattaacgct tacaatttag gtggcacttt tcggggaaat
     4801 gtgcgcggaa cccctatttg tttatttttc taaatacatt caaatatgta tccgctcatg
     4861 aattaattct tagaaaaact catcgagcat caaatgaaac tgcaatttat tcatatcagg
     4921 attatcaata ccatattttt gaaaaagccg tttctgtaat gaaggagaaa actcaccgag
     4981 gcagttccat aggatggcaa gatcctggta tcggtctgcg attccgactc gtccaacatc
     5041 aatacaacct attaatttcc cctcgtcaaa aataaggtta tcaagtgaga aatcaccatg
     5101 agtgacgact gaatccggtg agaatggcaa aagtttatgc atttctttcc agacttgttc
     5161 aacaggccag ccattacgct cgtcatcaaa atcactcgca tcaaccaaac cgttattcat
     5221 tcgtgattgc gcctgagcga gacgaaatac gcgatcgctg ttaaaaggac aattacaaac
     5281 aggaatcgaa tgcaaccggc gcaggaacac tgccagcgca tcaacaatat tttcacctga
     5341 atcaggatat tcttctaata cctggaatgc tgttttcccg gggatcgcag tggtgagtaa
     5401 ccatgcatca tcaggagtac ggataaaatg cttgatggtc ggaagaggca taaattccgt
     5461 cagccagttt agtctgacca tctcatctgt aacatcattg gcaacgctac ctttgccatg
     5521 tttcagaaac aactctggcg catcgggctt cccatacaat cgatagattg tcgcacctga
     5581 ttgcccgaca ttatcgcgag cccatttata cccatataaa tcagcatcca tgttggaatt
     5641 taatcgcggc ctagagcaag acgtttcccg ttgaatatgg ctcataacac cccttgtatt
     5701 actgtttatg taagcagaca gttttattgt tcatgaccaa aatcccttaa cgtgagtttt
     5761 cgttccactg agcgtcagac cccgtagaaa agatcaaagg atcttcttga gatccttttt
     5821 ttctgcgcgt aatctgctgc ttgcaaacaa aaaaaccacc gctaccagcg gtggtttgtt
     5881 tgccggatca agagctacca actctttttc cgaaggtaac tggcttcagc agagcgcaga
     5941 taccaaatac tgtccttcta gtgtagccgt agttaggcca ccacttcaag aactctgtag
     6001 caccgcctac atacctcgct ctgctaatcc tgttaccagt ggctgctgcc agtggcgata
     6061 agtcgtgtct taccgggttg gactcaagac gatagttacc ggataaggcg cagcggtcgg
     6121 gctgaacggg gggttcgtgc acacagccca gcttggagcg aacgacctac accgaactga
     6181 gatacctaca gcgtgagcta tgagaaagcg ccacgcttcc cgaagggaga aaggcggaca
     6241 ggtatccggt aagcggcagg gtcggaacag gagagcgcac gagggagctt ccagggggaa
     6301 acgcctggta tctttatagt cctgtcgggt ttcgccacct ctgacttgag cgtcgatttt
     6361 tgtgatgctc gtcagggggg cggagcctat ggaaaaacgc cagcaacgcg gcctttttac
     6421 ggttcctggc cttttgctgg ccttttgctc acatgttctt tcctgcgtta tcccctgatt
     6481 ctgtggataa ccgtattacc gcctttgagt gagctgatac cgctcgccgc agccgaacga
     6541 ccgagcgcag cgagtcagtg agcgaggaag cggaagagcg cctgatgcgg tattttctcc
     6601 ttacgcatct gtgcggtatt tcacaccgca atggtgcact ctcagtacaa tctgctctga
     6661 tgccgcatag ttaagccagt atacactccg ctatcgctac gtgactgggt catggctgcg
     6721 ccccgacacc cgccaacacc cgctgacgcg ccctgacggg cttgtctgct cccggcatcc
     6781 gcttacagac aagctgtgac cgtctccggg agctgcatgt gtcagaggtt ttcaccgtca
     6841 tcaccgaaac gcgcgaggca gctgcggtaa agctcatcag cgtggtcgtg aagcgattca
     6901 cagatgtctg cctgttcatc cgcgtccagc tcgttgagtt tctccagaag cgttaatgtc
     6961 tggcttctga taaagcgggc catgttaagg gcggtttttt cctgtttggt cactgatgcc
     7021 tccgtgtaag ggggatttct gttcatgggg gtaatgatac cgatgaaacg agagaggatg
     7081 ctcacgatac gggttactga tgatgaacat gcccggttac tggaacgttg tgagggtaaa
     7141 caactggcgg tatggatgcg gcgggaccag agaaaaatca ctcagggtca atgccagcgc
     7201 ttcgttaata cagatgtagg tgttccacag ggtagccagc agcatcctgc gatgcagatc
     7261 cggaacataa tggtgcaggg cgctgacttc cgcgtttcca gactttacga aacacggaaa
     7321 ccgaagacca ttcatgttgt tgctcaggtc gcagacgttt tgcagcagca gtcgcttcac
     7381 gttcgctcgc gtatcggtga ttcattctgc taaccagtaa ggcaaccccg ccagcctagc
     7441 cgggtcctca acgacaggag cacgatcatg cgcacccgtg gggccgccat gccggcgata
     7501 atggcctgct tctcgccgaa acgtttggtg gcgggaccag tgacgaaggc ttgagcgagg
     7561 gcgtgcaaga ttccgaatac cgcaagcgac aggccgatca tcgtcgcgct ccagcgaaag
     7621 cggtcctcgc cgaaaatgac ccagagcgct gccggcacct gtcctacgag ttgcatgata
     7681 aagaagacag tcataagtgc ggcgacgata gtcatgcccc gcgcccaccg gaaggagctg
     7741 actgggttga aggctctcaa gggcatcggt cgagatcccg gtgcctaatg agtgagctaa
     7801 cttacattaa ttgcgttgcg ctcactgccc gctttccagt cgggaaacct gtcgtgccag
     7861 ctgcattaat gaatcggcca acgcgcgggg agaggc
//
