[The description below was written by a language model from this plasmid's Addgene catalogue record and the feature table of its GenBank file.]
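Description:
pET28_6xHis-PARP1delBRCT is a 7,896 bp bacterial expression plasmid built on the pET28 backbone for producing a truncated form of human PARP1 in E. coli. It is selected with kanamycin through the aph(3')-Ia (KanR) gene. Replication relies on a ColE1/pBR322-type origin accompanied by the bom region and the rop gene, which keeps copy number low, consistent with the catalogue's low-copy designation. An f1 phage origin is also present. The backbone carries lacI with its own promoter to supply lac repressor.

The insert, assembled by Gibson cloning, encodes PARP1 with residues 374–520 removed, so that residues 1–373 are joined directly to 521–1014, deleting the BRCT domain. It also carries a V762A substitution. The PARP1 coding region itself is not annotated in the feature table, but it lies in the interval between the vector's N-terminal tag elements and the T7 terminator. Expression is driven by a T7 promoter followed by a lac operator and the T7 gene 10 ribosome binding site. Transcription therefore requires a host supplying T7 RNA polymerase and is repressed until relieved by IPTG or lactose. The protein is fused at its N terminus to a 6xHis tag followed by a thrombin cleavage site, allowing metal-affinity purification and optional tag removal. A second 6xHis sequence from the vector is annotated downstream of the insert, but the record lists only the N-terminal tag and does not say whether the second one is translated. The stated purpose is bacterial expression of BRCT-deleted PARP1, and the associated publication concerns the roles of PARP1 in ALC1-dependent nucleosome remodeling.
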