Addgene plasmid #173938: pET28_6xHis-PARP1delBRCT
Purpose: Bacterial expression of PARP1 lacking BRCT domain
Depositing lab: Joan Conaway. Depositing organization: Stowers Institute for Medical Research. Publication: Multiple roles for PARP1 in ALC1-dependent nucleosome remodeling. Ooi SK, Sato S, Tomomori-Sato C, Zhang Y, Wen Z, Banks CAS, Washburn MP, Unruh JR, Florens L, Conaway RC, Conaway JW. Proc Natl Acad Sci U S A. 2021 Sep 7;118(36). pii: 2107277118. doi: 10.1073/pnas.2107277118. PubMed 34465625.
Backbone
  Vector backbone: pET28
  Vector type: Bacterial Expression
Growth in bacteria
  Bacterial resistance: Kanamycin, 50 μg/mL
  Growth temperature: 37°C
  Growth strain: DH5alpha
  Copy number: Low Copy
Gene/Insert
  Gene/Insert name: PARP1delBRCT
  Species: H. sapiens (human)
  Mutation: Deletion of residues 374-520; V762A
  Entrez Gene: PARP1 (a.k.a. ADPRT, ADPRT 1, ADPRT1, ARTD1, PARP, PARP-1, PARS, PPOL, Poly-PARP, pADPRT-1)
  Tag / fusion protein: 6xHis (N terminal on insert)
  Cloning method: Gibson Cloning
Terms and licenses: Academic/Nonprofit Terms; Industry Terms: Not Available to Industry
Depositor comments: Protein residues 1-373...521-1014
How to cite: pET28_6xHis-PARP1delBRCT was a gift from Joan Conaway (Addgene plasmid # 173938 ; http://n2t.net/addgene:173938 ; RRID:Addgene_173938)
