>Addgene plasmid #173938 | pET28_6xHis-PARP1delBRCT | depositor partial sequence | sequence record 338495 | 6xHis-PARP1dBRCT_CDS
ATGGGCAGCAGCCATCATCATCATCATCACAGCAGCGGCCTGGTGCCGCGCGGCAGCCATATGATGGCGG
AGTCTTCTGATAAGCTGTATCGAGTCGAGTACGCCAAGAGCGGGCGCGCCTCTTGCAAGAAATGCAGCGA
GAGCATCCCCAAGGACTCGCTCCGGATGGCCATCATGGTGCAGTCGCCCATGTTTGATGGAAAAGTCCCA
CACTGGTACCACTTCTCCTGCTTCTGGAAGGTGGGCCACTCCATCCGGCACCCTGACGTTGAGGTGGATG
GGTTCTCTGAGCTTCGGTGGGATGACCAGCAGAAAGTCAAGAAGACAGCGGAAGCTGGAGGAGTGACAGG
CAAAGGCCAGGATGGAATTGGTAGCAAGGCAGAGAAGACTCTGGGTGACTTTGCAGCAGAGTATGCCAAG
TCCAACAGAAGTACGTGCAAGGGGTGTATGGAGAAGATAGAAAAGGGCCAGGTGCGCCTGTCCAAGAAGA
TGGTGGACCCGGAGAAGCCACAGCTAGGCATGATTGACCGCTGGTACCATCCAGGCTGCTTTGTCAAGAA
CAGGGAGGAGCTGGGTTTCCGGCCCGAGTACAGTGCGAGTCAGCTCAAGGGCTTCAGCCTCCTTGCTACA
GAGGATAAGGAAGCCCTGAAGAAGCAGCTCCCAGGAGTCAAGAGTGAAGGAAAGAGAAAAGGCGATGAGG
TGGATGGAGTGGATGAAGTGGCGAAGAAGAAATCTAAAAAAGAAAAAGACAAGGATAGTAAGCTTGAAAA
AGCCCTAAAGGCTCAGAACGACCTGATCTGGAACATCAAGGACGAGCTAAAGAAAGTGTGTTCAACTAAT
GACCTGAAGGAGCTACTCATCTTCAACAAGCAGCAAGTGCCTTCTGGGGAGTCGGCGATCTTGGACCGAG
TAGCTGATGGCATGGTGTTCGGTGCCCTCCTTCCCTGCGAGGAATGCTCGGGTCAGCTGGTCTTCAAGAG
CGATGCCTATTACTGCACTGGGGACGTCACTGCCTGGACCAAGTGTATGGTCAAGACACAGACACCCAAC
CGGAAGGAGTGGGTAACCCCAAAGGAATTCCGAGAAATCTCTTACCTCAAGAAATTGAAGGTTAAAAAGC
AGGACCGTATATTCCCCCCAGAAACCAGCGCCTCCGTGGCGGCCACGCCTCCGCCCTCCACAAAGAGAAT
GAAATTAACTCTTAAAGGAGGAGCAGCTGTGGATCCTGATTCTGGACTGGAACACTCTGCGCATGTCCTG
GAGAAAGGTGGGAAGGTCTTCAGTGCCACCCTTGGCCTGGTGGACATCGTTAAAGGAACCAACTCCTACT
ACAAGCTCCAGCTTCTGGAGGACGACAAGGAAAACAGGTATTGGATATTCAGGTCCTGGGGCCGTGTGGG
TACGGTGATCGGTAGCAACAAACTGGAACAGATGCCGTCCAAGGAGGATGCCATTGAGCACTTCATGAAA
TTATATGAAGAAAAAACCGGGAACGCTTGGCACTCCAAAAATTTCACGAAGTATCCCAAAAAGTTCTACC
CCCTGGAGATTGACTATGGCCAGGATGAAGAGGCAGTGAAGAAGCTGACAGTAAATCCTGGCACCAAGTC
CAAGCTCCCCAAGCCAGTTCAGGACCTCATCAAGATGATCTTTGATGTGGAAAGTATGAAGAAAGCCATG
GTGGAGTATGAGATCGACCTTCAGAAGATGCCCTTGGGGAAGCTGAGCAAAAGGCAGATCCAGGCCGCAT
ACTCCATCCTCAGTGAGGTCCAGCAGGCGGTGTCTCAGGGCAGCAGCGACTCTCAGATCCTGGATCTCTC
AAATCGCTTTTACACCCTGATCCCCCACGACTTTGGGATGAAGAAGCCTCCGCTCCTGAACAATGCAGAC
AGTGTGCAGGCCAAGGCGGAAATGCTTGACAACCTGCTGGACATCGAGGTGGCCTACAGTCTGCTCAGGG
GAGGGTCTGATGATAGCAGCAAGGATCCCATCGATGTCAACTATGAGAAGCTCAAAACTGACATTAAGGT
GGTTGACAGAGATTCTGAAGAAGCCGAGATCATCAGGAAGTATGTTAAGAACACTCATGCAACCACACAC
AATGCGTATGACTTGGAAGTCATCGATATCTTTAAGATAGAGCGTGAAGGCGAATGCCAGCGTTACAAGC
CCTTTAAGCAGCTTCATAACCGAAGATTGCTGTGGCACGGGTCCAGGACCACCAACTTTGCTGGGATCCT
GTCCCAGGGTCTTCGGATAGCCCCGCCTGAAGCGCCCGTGACAGGCTACATGTTTGGTAAAGGGATCTAT
TTCGCTGACATGGTCTCCAAGAGTGCCAACTACTGCCATACGTCTCAGGGAGACCCAATAGGCTTAATCC
TGTTGGGAGAAGTTGCCCTTGGAAACATGTATGAACTGAAGCACGCTTCACATATCAGCAAGTTACCCAA
GGGCAAGCACAGTGTCAAAGGTTTGGGCAAAACTACCCCTGATCCTTCAGCTAACATTAGTCTGGATGGT
GTAGACGTTCCTCTTGGGACCGGGATTTCATCTGGTGTGAATGACACCTCTCTACTATATAACGAGTACA
TTGTCTATGATATTGCTCAGGTAAATCTGAAGTATCTGCTGAAACTGAAATTCAATTTTAAGACCTCCCT
GTGGTAA
